>Addgene plasmid #78979 | PP310 | depositor full sequence | sequence record 147724 | PP310 sequence 8561 bps
GAACTTCCGGGACGCCTCCGGGCCGGCCATGACCGAGATCGGCGAGCAGCCGTGGGGGCGGGAGTTCGCC
CTGCGCGACCCGGCCGGCAACTGCGTGCACTTCGTGGCCGAGGAGCAGGACTGACACGTCCGACGGCGGC
CCACGGGTCCCAGGCCTCGGAGATCCGTCCCCCTTTTCCTTTGTCGATATCATGTAATTAGTTATGTCAC
GCTTACATTCACGCCCTCCCCCCACATCCGCTCTAACCGAAAAGGAAGGAGTTAGACAACCTGAAGTCTA
GGTCCCTATTTATTTTTTTATAGTTATGTTAGTATTAAGAACGTTATTTATATTTCAAATTTTTCTTTTT
TTTCTGTACAGACGCGTGTACGCATGTAACATTATACTGAAAACCTTGCTTGAGAAGGTTTTGGGACGCT
CGAAGGCTTTAATTTGCAAGCTGGAGACCAAGATCTAACATCCAAAGACGAAAGGTTGAATGAAACCTTT
TTGCCATCCGACATCCACAGGTCCATTCTCACACATAAGTGCCAAACGCAACAGGAGGGGATACACTAGC
AGCAGACCGTTGCAAACGCAGGACCTCCACTCCTCTTCTCCTCAACACCCACTTTTGCCATCGAAAAACC
AGCCCAGTTATTGGGCTTGATTGGAGCTCGCTCATTCCAATTCCTTCTATTAGGCTACTAACACCATGAC
TTTATTAGCCTGTCTATCCTGGCCCCCCTGGCGAGGTTCATGTTTGTTTATTTCCGAATGCAACAAGCTC
CGCATTACACCCGAACATCACTCCAGATGAGGGCTTTCTGAGTGTGGGGTCAAATAGTTTCATGTTCCCC
AAATGGCCCAAAACTGACAGTTTAAACGCTGTCTTGGAACCTAATATGACAAAAGCGTGATCTCATCCAA
GATGAACTAAGTTTGGTTCGTTGAAATGCTAACGGCCAGTTGGTCAAAAAGAAACTTCCAAAAGTCGGCA
TACCGTTTGTCTTGTTTGGTATTGATTGACGAATGCTCAAAAATAATCTCATTAATGCTTAGCGCAGTCT
CTCTATCGCTTCTGAACCCCGGTGCACCTGTGCCGAAACGCAAATGGGGAAACACCCGCTTTTTGGATGA
TTATGCATTGTCTCCACATTGTATGCTTCCAAGATTCTGGTGGGAATACTGCTGATAGCCTAACGTTCAT
GATCAAAATTTAACTGTTCTAACCCCTACTTGACAGCAATATATAAACAGAAGGAAGCTGCCCTGTCTTA
AACCTTTTTTTTTATCATCATTATTAGCTTACTTTCATAATTGCGACTGGTTCCAATTGACAAGCTTTTG
ATTTTAACGACTTTTAACGACAACTTGAGAAGATCAAAAAACAACTAATTATTCGAAACGAATTCATGGC
AACTTCCGGTATGGTCTCAAAGGGAGAGGAAAATAATATGGCTATTATTAAGGAGTTTATGCGTTTTAAG
GTACATATGGAAGGTTCTGTCAACGGTCACGAATTCGAAATTGAAGGTGAGGGGGAGGGGAGACCATACG
AGGGAACTCAGACTGCTAAGTTAAAGGTCACTAAAGGTGGTCCTTTACCTTTCGCCTGGGATATCCTGTC
TCCACAGTTTATGTACGGTTCAAAGGCTTATGTGAAACATCCTGCCGATATCCCAGATTATCTTAAACTT
TCTTTCCCTGAGGGTTTTAAGTGGGAGAGGGTAATGAACTTTGAAGACGGTGGTGTGGTCACTGTTACTC
AGGACTCAAGTCTGCAGGACGGTGAGTTCATCTACAAGGTGAAGCTGAGAGGTACCAATTTTCCATCAGA
TGGTCCCGTGATGCAAAAAAAGACAATGGGTTGGGAAGCTTCTAGTGAACGTATGTATCCCGAAGATGGA
GCTTTGAAAGGTGAAATTAAGCAAAGACTAAAACTTAAGGATGGTGGACATTACGATGCTGAAGTTAAGA
CGACCTACAAGGCCAAAAAGCCAGTCCAGTTGCCTGGAGCATACAATGTTAACATCAAATTGGATATAAC
TTCCCATAATGAAGACTATACCATCGTCGAGCAATACGAACGAGCCGAAGGGAGACACAGTACTGGTGGT
ATGGATGAACTTTATAAAGGATCCGGAACCGCACCGGTCTTGCTAGATTCTAATCAAGAGGATGTCAGAA
TGCCATTTGCCTGAGAGATGCAGGCTTCATTTTTGATACTTTTTTATTTGTAACCTATATAGTATAGGAT
TTTTTTTGTCATTTTGTTTCTTCTCGTACGAGCTTGCTCCTGATCAGCCTATCTCGCAGCTGATGAATAT
CTTGTGGTAGGGGTTTGGGAAAATCATTCGAGTTTGATGTTTTTCTTGGTATTTCCCACTCCTCTTCAGA
GTACAGAAGATTAAGTGAGACATGTGAGCAAAAGGCCAGCAAAAGGCCAGGAACCGTAAAAAGGCCGCGT
TGCTGGCGTTTTTCCATAGGCTCCGCCCCCCTGACGAGCATCACAAAAATCGACGCTCAAGTCAGAGGTG
GCGAAACCCGACAGGACTATAAAGATACCAGGCGTTTCCCCCTGGAAGCTCCCTCGTGCGCTCTCCTGTT
CCGACCCTGCCGCTTACCGGATACCTGTCCGCCTTTCTCCCTTCGGGAAGCGTGGCGCTTTCTCAATGCT
CACGCTGTAGGTATCTCAGTTCGGTGTAGGTCGTTCGCTCCAAGCTGGGCTGTGTGCACGAACCCCCCGT
TCAGCCCGACCGCTGCGCCTTATCCGGTAACTATCGTCTTGAGTCCAACCCGGTAAGACACGACTTATCG
CCACTGGCAGCAGCCACTGGTAACAGGATTAGCAGAGCGAGGTATGTAGGCGGTGCTACAGAGTTCTTGA
AGTGGTGGCCTAACTACGGCTACACTAGAAGGACAGTATTTGGTATCTGCGCTCTGCTGAAGCCAGTTAC
CTTCGGAAAAAGAGTTGGTAGCTCTTGATCCGGCAAACAAACCACCGCTGGTAGCGGTGGTTTTTTTGTT
TGCAAGCAGCAGATTACGCGCAGAAAAAAAGGATCTCAAGAAGATCCTTTGATCTTTTCTACGGGGTCTG
ACGCTCAGTGGAACGAAAACTCACGTTAAGGGATTTTGGTCATGAGATCAGATCTGAGCTCGTTTGGCCG
TGGCCGTGCTCGTCCTCGTCGGCCGGCTTGTCGACGACGGCGGTCTCCGTCGTCAGGATCATCCGGGCCA
CAAGCTTGCTGACAGAAGCCTCAAGAAAAAAAAAATTCTTCTTCGACTATGCTGGAGGCAGAGATGATCG
AGCCGGTAGTTAACTATATATAGCTAAATTGGTTCCATCACCTCGAGTCAATTCTTGATTTAGTATACAC
ATAACCAAATTTGGATCAAGTTTGAAGTAAAACTTTAACTTCAGCTCCTTACATTTGCACTAAGATCTCT
GCTACTCTGGTCCCAAGTGAACCACCTTTTGGACCCTATTGACCGGACCTTAACTTGCCAAACCTAAACG
CTTAATGCCTCAGACGTTTTAATGCCTCTCAACACCTCCAAGGTTGCTTTCTTGAGCATGCCTACTAGGG
ACTTTAACGAACTGTGGGGTTGCAGACAGTTTCAGGCGTGTCCCGACCAATATGGCCTACTAGACTCTCT
GAAAAATCACAGTTTTCCAGTAGTTCCGATCAAATTACCATCGAAATGGTCCCATAAACGGACATTTGAC
ATCCGTTCCTGAATTATAGTCTTCCACCGTGGATCATGGTGTTCCTTTTTTTCCCAAAGAATATCAGCAT
CCCTTAACTACGTTAGGTCAGTGATGACAATGGACCAAATTGTTGCAAGGTTTTTCTTTTTCTTTCATCG
GCACATTTCAGCCTCACATGCGACTATTATCGATCAATGAAATCCATCAAGATTGAAATCTTAAAATTGC
CCCTTTCACTTGACAGGATCCTTTTTTGTAGAAATGTCTTGGTGTCCTCGTCCAATCAGGTAGCCATCTC
TGAAATATCTGGCTCCGTTGCAACTCCGAACGACCTGCTGGCAACGTAAAATTCTCCGGGGTAAAACTTT
AATGTGGAGTAATGGAACCAGAAACGTCTCTTCCCTTCTCTCTCCTTCCACCGCCCGTTACCGTCCCTAG
GAAATTTTACTCTGCTGGAGAGCTTCTTCTACGGCCCCCTTGCAGCAATGCTCTTCCCAGCATTACGTTG
CGGGTAAAACGGAGGTCGTGTACCCGACCTAGCAGCCCAGGGATGGAAAAGTCCCGGCCGTCGCTGGCAA
TAATAGCGGGCGGACGCATGTCATGAGATTATTGGAAACCACCAGAATCGAATATAAAAGGCGAACACCT
TTCCCAATTTTGGTTTCCCCTGACCCAAAGACTTTAAATTTAATTTATTTGTCCCTATTTCAATCAATTG
AACAACTATCAAAACACACTAGTAAAAATGCGCGGAGCTCCTAAGAAAAAGCGCAAAGTCCGGCCGGCAT
CTAGACCCGGGGAGCGCCCCTTCCAGTGTCGCATTTGCATGCGGAACTTTTCGCGCCAGGACAGGCTTGA
CAGGCATACCCGTACTCATACCGGTGAAAAACCGTTTCAGTGTCGGATCTGTATGCGAAATTTCTCCCAG
AAGGAGCACTTGGCGGGGCATCTACGTACGCACACCGGCGAGAAGCCATTCCAATGCCGAATATGCATGC
GCAACTTCAGTCGCCGCGACAACCTGAACCGGCACCTAAAAACCCACCTGAGGAACATATGCGGCGGAGG
CACACCTGCAGCTGCGTCGACTCTAGAGGATCCATCTGCTGGAGACATGAGAGCTGCCAACCTTTGGCCA
AGCCCGCTCATGATCAAACGCTCTAAGAAGAACAGCCTGGCCTTGTCCCTGACGGCCGACCAGATGGTCA
GTGCCTTGTTGGATGCTGAGCCCCCCATACTCTATTCCGAGTATGATCCTACCAGACCCTTCAGTGAAGC
TTCGATGATGGGCTTACTGACCAACCTGGCAGACAGGGAGCTGGTTCACATGATCAACTGGGCGAAGAGG
GTGCCAGGCTTTGTGGATTTGACCCTCCATGATCAGGTCCACCTTCTAGAATGTGCCTGGCTAGAGATCC
TGATGATTGGTCTCGTCTGGCGCTCCATGGAGCACCCAGTGAAGCTACTGTTTGCTCCTAACTTGCTCTT
GGACAGGAACCAGGGAAAATGTGTAGAGGGCATGGTGGAGATCTTCGACATGCTGCTGGCTACATCATCT
CGGTTCCGCATGATGAATCTGCAGGGAGAGGAGTTTGTGTGCCTCAAATCTATTATTTTGCTTAATTCTG
GAGTGTACACATTTCTGTCCAGCACCCTGAAGTCTCTGGAAGAGAAGGACCATATCCACCGAGTCCTGGA
CAAGATCACAGACACTTTGATCCACCTGATGGCCAAGGCAGGCCTGACCCTGCAGCAGCAGCACCAGCGG
CTGGCCCAGCTCCTCCTCATCCTCTCCCACATCAGGCACATGAGTAACAAAGGCATGGAGCATCTGTACA
GCATGAAGTGCAAGAACGTGGTGCCCCTCTATGACCTGCTGCTGGAGATGCTGGACGCCCACCGCCTACA
TGCGCCCACTAGCCGTGGAGGGGCATCCGTGGAGGAGACGGACCAAAGCCACTTGGCCACTGCGGGCTCT
ACTTCATCGCCTAGGGCCGACGCGCTGGACGATTTCGATCTCGACATGCTGGGTTCTGATGCCCTCGATG
ACTTTGACCTGGATATGTTGGGAAGCGACGCATTGGATGACTTTGATCTGGACATGCTCGGCTCCGATGC
TCTGGACGATTTCGATCTCGATATGTTAATTAACTACCCGTACGACGTTCCGGACTACGCTTCTTGAGGT
ACCATCGGTAGACCGGTCTTGCTAGATTCTAATCAAGAGGATGTCAGAATGCCATTTGCCTGAGAGATGC
AGGCTTCATTTTTGATACTTTTTTATTTGTAACCTATATAGTATAGGATTTTTTTTGTCATTTTGTTTCT
TCTCGTACGAGCTTGCTCCTGATCAGCCTATCTCGCAGCTGATGAATATCTTGTGGTAGGGGTTTGGGAA
AATCATTCGAGTTTGATGTTTTTCTTGGTATTTCCCACTCCTCTTCAGAGTACAGAAGATTAAGTGAGAG
CTAGCATATCATATAGAAGTCATCGCGGCAGATCAATTCATCAATCGGAGTGAGGATATTGCGAGTTTAC
CACCATCAATCGGAGTGAGGATCTCCAATTGGTGACGGTCCAGTCATCAATCGGAGTGAGGATTCAGCTG
CTTCTCGAGGCCGCACATCAATCGGAGTGAGGATGTACAGGGTGGGCTGTTCCACCATCAATCGGAGTGA
GGATTTGCGTCAATGGGGCGGAGTTCATCAATCGGAGTGAGGATATCGAAGTCATCGAGAGCACTCATCA
ATCGGAGTGAGGATATACTCCACCCATTGACGTCACATCAATCGGAGTGAGGATTGGAACCAGAAGGGTC
TCTTCATCAATCGGAGTGAGGATACCCTATGGGCGCGCCTAACCCCTACTTGACAGCAATATATAAACAG
AAGGAAGCTGCCCTGTCTTAAACCTTTTTTTTTATCATCATTATTAGCTTACTTTCATAATTGCGACTGG
TTCCAATTGACAAGCTTTTGATTTTAACGACTTTTAACGACAACTTGAGAAGATCAAAAAACAACTAATT
ATTCGAAACGCGAATTCATGGTGAGCAAGGGCGAGGAGCTGTTCACCGGGGTGGTGCCCATCCTGGTCGA
GCTGGACGGCGACGTAAACGGCCACAAGTTCAGCGTGTCCGGCGAGGGCGAGGGCGATGCCACCTACGGC
AAGCTGACCCTGAAGTTCATCTGCACCACCGGCAAGCTGCCCGTGCCCTGGCCCACCCTCGTGACCACCC
TGACCTACGGCGTGCAGTGCTTCAGCCGCTACCCCGACCACATGAAGCAGCACGACTTCTTCAAGTCCGC
CATGCCCGAAGGCTACGTCCAGGAGCGCACCATCTTCTTCAAGGACGACGGCAACTACAAGACCCGCGCC
GAGGTGAAGTTCGAGGGCGACACCCTGGTGAACCGCATCGAGCTGAAGGGCATCGACTTCAAGGAGGACG
GCAACATCCTGGGGCACAAGCTGGAGTACAACTACAACAGCCACAACGTCTATATCATGGCCGACAAGCA
GAAGAACGGCATCAAGGTGAACTTCAAGATCCGCCACAACATCGAGGACGGCAGCGTGCAGCTCGCCGAC
CACTACCAGCAGAACACCCCCATCGGCGACGGCCCCGTGCTGCTGCCCGACAACCACTACCTGAGCACCC
AGAGCGCCCTGAGCAAAGACCCCAACGAGAAGCGCGATCACATGGTCCTGCTGGAGTTCGTGACCGCCGC
CGGGATCACTCTCGGCATGGACGAGCTGTACAAGGCCGCGGCGGCCGCCAGCTTTCTAGAACAAAAACTC
ATCTCAGAAGAGGATCTGAATAGCGCCGTCGACCATCATCATCATCATCATTGACCGGTCTTGCTAGATT
CTAATCAAGAGGATGTCAGAATGCCATTTGCCTGAGAGATGCAGGCTTCATTTTTGATACTTTTTTATTT
GTAACCTATATAGTATAGGATTTTTTTTGTCATTTTGTTTCTTCTCGTACGAGCTTGCTCCTGATCAGCC
TATCTCGCAGCTGATGAATATCTTGTGGTAGGGGTTTGGGAAAATCATTCGAGTTTGATGTTTTTCTTGG
TATTTCCCACTCCTCTTCAGAGTACAGAAGATTAAGTGAGACCTTCGTTTGTGCGGATCCCCCACACACC
ATAGCTTCAAAATGTTTCTACTCCTTTTTTACTCTTCCAGATTTTCTCGGACTCCGCGCATCGCCGTACC
ACTTCAAAACACCCAAGCACAGCATACTAAATTTTCCCTCTTTCTTCCTCTAGGGTGTCGTTAATTACCC
GTACTAAAGGTTTGGAAAAGAAAAAAGAGACCGCCTCGTTTCTTTTTCTTCGTCGAAAAAGGCAATAAAA
ATTTTTATCACGTTTCTTTTTCTTGAAATTTTTTTTTTTAGTTTTTTTCTCTTTCAGTGACCTCCATTGA
TATTTAAGTTAATAAACGGTCTTCAATTTCTCAAGTTTCAGTTTCATTTTTCTTGTTCTATTACAACTTT
TTTTACTTCTTGTTCATTAGAAAGAAAGCATAGCAATCTAATCTAAGGGGCGGTGTTGACAATTAATCAT
CGGCATAGTATATCGGCATAGTATAATACGACAAGGTGAGGAACTAAACCATGGCCAAGTTGACCAGTGC
CGTTCCGGTGCTCACCGCGCGCGACGTCGCCGGAGCGGTCGAGTTCTGGACCGACCGGCTCGGGTTCTCC
CGGGACTTCGTGGAGGACGACTTCGCCGGTGTGGTCCGGGACGACGTGACCCTGTTCATCAGCGCGGTCC
AGGACCAGGTGGTGCCGGACAACACCCTGGCCTGGGTGTGGGTGCGCGGCCTGGACGAGCTGTACGCCGA
GTGGTCGGAGGTCGTGTCCAC
Features (pLannotate 1.2.2; 22 found; start..end, strand, type, name):
    190..437     +  terminator     CYC1 terminator: S. cerevisiae CYC1; transcription terminator for CYC1
    452..1390    +  promoter       AOX1 promoter: Pichia pastoris AOX1; inducible promoter, regulated by methanol
   1411..2118    +  CDS            mCherry: mCherry is a basic (constitutively fluorescent) red fluorescent protein published in 2004, derived from Discosoma sp.. It is reported to be a very rapidly-maturing monomer with low acid sensitivity.
   2154..2400    +  terminator     AOX1 terminator: Pichia pastoris AOX1; transcription terminator for AOX1
   2461..3049    -  rep_origin     ori: high-copy-number ColE1/pMB1/pBR322/pUC origin of replication
   3144..3230    -  CDS            groL1 (fragment): CH601_MYCA1 - Also known as groEL1 From Mycobacterium avium (strain 104).
   3943..4419    +  promoter       GAP promoter: promoter for Pichia pastoris glyceraldehyde-3-phosphate dehydrogenase
   4776..4793    -  misc_feature   MCS (fragment): pUC18/19 multiple cloning site
   4798..5680    +  CDS            ERT2 (fragment): mutated ligand-binding domain of the human estrogen receptor (Feil et al., 1997)
   5689..5838    +  CDS            VP64: tetrameric repeat of the minimal activation domain of herpes simplex virus VP16 (Beerli et al., 1998)
   5913..6159    +  terminator     AOX1 terminator: Pichia pastoris AOX1; transcription terminator for AOX1
   6166..6184    +  promoter       CUP1 promoter (fragment): S. cerevisiae CUP1; inducible metallothionein promoter, regulated by Cu2+
   6253..6278    +  CDS            CyPet (fragment): cyan fluorescent protein optimized for FRET with YPet (Nguyen and Daugherty, 2005)
   6373..6395    -  promoter       CMV promoter (fragment): human cytomegalovirus (CMV) immediate early promoter
   6455..6475    -  enhancer       CMV enhancer (fragment): human cytomegalovirus immediate early enhancer; contains an 18-bp deletion relative to the standard CMV enhancer
   6549..6730    +  promoter       AOX1 promoter (fragment): Pichia pastoris AOX1; inducible promoter, regulated by methanol
   6738..7454    +  CDS            EGFP: EGFP is a basic (constitutively fluorescent) green fluorescent protein published in 1996, derived from Aequorea victoria. It is reported to be a rapidly-maturing weak dimer with moderate acid sensitivity.
   7524..7541    +  CDS            capTEV™ (fragment): composite tag for in vivo biotinylation, TEV protease cleavage, and 6xHis tagging
   7565..7811    +  terminator     AOX1 terminator: Pichia pastoris AOX1; transcription terminator for AOX1
   7826..8237    +  promoter       TEF1 promoter: S. cerevisiae TEF1; promoter for EF-1α
   8245..8292    +  promoter       EM7 promoter: synthetic bacterial promoter&nbsp
   8311..124     +  CDS            BleoR (across the origin): antibiotic-binding protein; Sh ble from Streptoalloteichus hindustanus; confers resistance to bleomycin, phleomycin, and Zeocin™
