[The description below was written by a language model from this plasmid's Addgene catalogue record and pLannotate feature annotations shown in this document.]
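Description:
PP310 is a yeast expression plasmid built on the pPICZ A backbone, a vector designed for Pichia pastoris. It replicates in E. coli through a high-copy ColE1/pUC-type origin. A single Sh ble (BleoR) gene provides selection in both hosts. It sits behind tandem TEF1 (yeast) and EM7 (bacterial) promoters, is followed by the CYC1 terminator, and confers Zeocin resistance. No yeast replication origin is annotated, which fits the integrative design of pPICZ vectors, although the record does not describe how this plasmid is introduced or integrated.

The 8.5 kb sequence carries three expression units, each ending in an AOX1 terminator. The first places mCherry (the catalogued "RFP") under a full-length, methanol-inducible AOX1 promoter. The second uses the constitutive GAP promoter to drive an open reading frame whose annotated portion consists of an ERT2 estrogen receptor ligand-binding domain followed by the VP64 activation domain. The region between the GAP promoter and ERT2 is not annotated. It may encode a DNA-binding domain, possibly the "245R" named in the purpose field, but the record does not define it. The third unit places EGFP, followed by a short His-type tag fragment, downstream of a truncated AOX1 promoter fragment, matching the catalogued "minimal promoter: AOX1". The sequence upstream of that fragment has only small spurious annotation hits (CUP1, CyPet, CMV fragments) and may hold operator sites for the activator.

This layout suggests a two-channel reporter. RFP would respond to methanol, and GFP would respond to a constitutively made, ligand-gated synthetic transcription factor. The associated work concerns programmable, switchable production of biologics in microbioreactors, and this design is consistent with it.
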