Addgene plasmid #78979: PP310
Purpose: 245R. Promoter: GAP, minimal Promoter: AOX1. Figure 5. Expresses GFP and RFP.
Depositing lab: Timothy Lu. Depositing organization: Massachusetts Institute of Technology. Publication: Synthetic biology and microbioreactor platforms for programmable production of biologics at the point-of-care. Perez-Pinera P, Han N, Cleto S, Cao J, Purcell O, Shah KA, Lee K, Ram R, Lu TK. Nat Commun. 2016 Jul 29;7:12211. doi: 10.1038/ncomms12211. PubMed 27470089.
Backbone
  Vector backbone: pPICZ A
  Vector type: Yeast Expression
  Selectable markers: Zeocin
Growth in bacteria
  Bacterial resistance: Bleocin (Zeocin), 50 μg/mL
  Growth temperature: 37°C
  Growth strain: DH5alpha
  Copy number: Unknown
Gene/Insert 1
  Gene/Insert name: GFP
Gene/Insert 2
  Gene/Insert name: RFP
Terms and licenses: Academic/Nonprofit Terms; Industry Terms: Not Available to Industry
How to cite: PP310 was a gift from Timothy Lu (Addgene plasmid # 78979 ; http://n2t.net/addgene:78979 ; RRID:Addgene_78979)
