>Addgene plasmid #78979 | PP310 | addgene partial sequence | sequence record 168302 | pGAP-fwd 5'-gtccctatttcaatcaattgaa-3'
CTCCTAAGAAAAAGCGCAAAGTCCGGCCGGCATCTAGACCCGGGGAGCGCCCCTTCCAGTGTCGCATTTG
CATGCGGAACTTTTCGCGCCAGGACAGGCTTGACAGGCATACCCGTACTCATACCGGTGAAAAACCGTTT
CAGTGTCGGATCTGTATGCGAAATTTCTCCCAGAAGGAGCACTTGGCGGGGCATCTACGTACGCACACCG
GCGAGAAGCCATTCCAATGCCGAATATGCATGCGCAACTTCAGTCGCCGCGACAACCTGAACCGGCACCT
AAAAACCCACCTGAGGAACATATGCGGCGGAGGCACACCTGCAGCTGCGTCGACTCTAGAGGATCCATCT
GCTGGAGACATGAGAGCTGCCAACCTTTGGCCAAGCCCGCTCATGATCAAACGCTCTAAGAAGAACAGCC
TGGCCTTGTCCCTGACGGCCGACCAGATGGTCAGTGCCTTGTTGGATGCTGAGCCCCCCATACTCTATTC
CGAGTATGATCCTACCAGACCCTTCAGTGAAGCTTCGATGATGGGCTTACTGACCAACCTGGCAGACAGG
GAGCTGGTTCACATGATCAACTGGGCGAAGAGGGTGCCAGGCTTTGTGGATTTGACCCTCCATGATCAGG
TCCACCTTCTAGAATGTGCCTGGCTAGAGATCCTGATGATTGGTCTCGTCTGGCGCTCCATGGAGCACCC
AGTGAAGCTACTGTTTGCTCCTAACTTGCTCTTGGACAGGAACCAGGGAAAATGTGTAGAGGGCATGGTG
GAGATCTTCGACATGCTGCTGGCTACATCATCTCGGTTCCGCATGATGAATCTGCAG
