>Addgene plasmid #78979 | PP310 | addgene partial sequence | sequence record 168303 | EXFP-internal-F 5'-ACGACGGCAACTACAAGACC-3'
GCATCGAGCTGAAGGGCATCGACTTCAAGGAGGACGGCAACATCCTGGGGCACAAGCTGGAGTACAACTA
CAACAGCCACAACGTCTATATCATGGCCGACAAGCAGAAGAACGGCATCAAGGTGAACTTCAAGATCCGC
CACAACATCGAGGACGGCAGCGTGCAGCTCGCCGACCACTACCAGCAGAACACCCCCATCGGCGACGGCC
CCGTGCTGCTGCCCGACAACCACTACCTGAGCACCCAGAGCGCCCTGAGCAAAGACCCCAACGAGAAGCG
CGATCACATGGTCCTGCTGGAGTTCGTGACCGCCGCCGGGATCACTCTCGGCATGGACGAGCTGTACAAG
GCCGCGGCGGCCGCCAGCTTTCTAGAACAAAAACTCATCTCAGAAGAGGATCTGAATAGCGCCGTCGACC
ATCATCATCATCATCATTGACCGGTCTTGCTAGATTCTAATCAAGAGGATGTCAGAATGCCATTTGCCTG
AGAGATGCAGGCTTCATTTTTGATACTTTTTTATTTGTAACCTATATAGTATAGGATTTTTTTTGTCATT
TTGTTTCTTCTCGTACGAGCTTGCTCCTGATCAGCCTATCTCGCAGCTGATGAATATCTTGTGGTAGGGG
TTTGGGAAAATCATTCGAGTTTGATGTTTTTCTTGGTATTTCCCACTCCTCTTCAGAGTACAGAAGATTA
AGTGAGACCTTCGTTTGTGCGGATCCCCCACACACCATAGCTTCAAAATGTTTCTACTCCTTTTTTACTC
TTCCAGATTTTCTCGGACTCCGCGCATCGCC
